Addgene plasmid #176716: pYCTK012
Purpose: The plasmid is part of a GG toolkit for cell-cell communication in S. cerevisiae. This plasmid is an L0 part plasmid and contains the alpha-factor gene of Kazachstania naganishii (sender part).
Depositing lab: Victor Sourjik. Depositing organization: Max Planck Institute for Terrestrial Microbiology. Publication: Construction of multicellular yeast networks using the communication toolkit with variable specificity and attenuation. Krink N, Loechner AC, Anders A, Kahnt J, Rensing S, Hochberg G, Sourjik V. bioRxiv 2021 10.1101/2021.09.27.462023.
Backbone
  Vector backbone: pYTK001
  Vector type: Synthetic Biology
Growth in bacteria
  Bacterial resistance: Chloramphenicol, 25 μg/mL
  Growth temperature: 37°C
  Growth strain: DH5alpha
  Copy number: Low Copy
Gene/Insert
  Gene/Insert name: mfalpha1Kn
  Species: Kazachstania naganishii
  Mutation: Codon-optimized for expression in S. cerevisiae
  Cloning method: Restriction Enzyme; 5′ cloning site BsmBI (destroyed during cloning); 3′ cloning site BsmBI (destroyed during cloning)
  Sequencing primers: 5′ CCTGGCCTTTTGCTGGCC; 3′ CCAGTAATGACCTCAGAACTC
Terms and licenses: Academic/Nonprofit Terms; Industry Terms: Not Available to Industry
Depositor comments: The gene was codon-optimized for expression in S. cervisiae and cloned into the vector using Goden Gate. The plasmid is Golden Gate Cloning compatible. Please visit https://doi.org/10.1101/2021.09.27.462023 for bioRxiv preprint.
How to cite: pYCTK012 was a gift from Victor Sourjik (Addgene plasmid # 176716 ; http://n2t.net/addgene:176716 ; RRID:Addgene_176716)
