[The description below was written by a language model from this plasmid's Addgene catalogue record and pLannotate feature annotations shown in this document.]
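Description:
pYCTK012 is a level 0 (L0) part plasmid from a Golden Gate toolkit designed for engineering cell-cell communication in Saccharomyces cerevisiae. It is built on the pYTK001 entry vector, a small synthetic-biology backbone used to store individual standardized parts, and the full sequence is only about 2.1 kb. Propagation in E. coli relies on a ColE1/pMB1-type origin of replication and on a chloramphenicol acetyltransferase (cat) gene driven by its own promoter and followed by a phage lambda t0 terminator. The feature annotation describes the origin as a high-copy type, whereas the catalogue entry lists the plasmid as low copy; the record does not resolve this difference. No yeast origin, yeast selection marker, promoter or terminator for yeast expression is annotated, consistent with a storage plasmid that holds a single part rather than a functional expression unit.

The insert, mfalpha1Kn, is the alpha-factor mating pheromone precursor gene of Kazachstania naganishii, codon-optimized for expression in S. cerevisiae. The automated annotation detects it as a partial match to the S. cerevisiae MF(ALPHA)2 precursor, reflecting homology rather than identity. Alpha-factor is secreted by alpha-type haploid cells and acts on cells of the opposite mating type. In the toolkit, this gene serves as a "sender" part. It was inserted by Golden Gate cloning through BsmBI sites that were destroyed in the process, and the plasmid remains Golden Gate compatible. This allows the coding part to be combined with promoter, terminator and vector parts in higher-level assemblies for building synthetic multicellular yeast signalling networks.
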