Features (pLannotate 1.2.2; 5 found; start..end, strand, type, name):
     21..338     +  CDS            MF(ALPHA)2 (fragment): MFAL2_YEAST - Also known as MF-ALPHA-2, MFAL2. Experimental evidence at protein level: Swiss-Prot protein existence level 1. The active factor is excreted into the culture medium by haploid cells of the alpha mating type and acts on cells of the opposite mating type (type A). It mediates the conjugation process between the two types by inhibiting the initiation of DNA synthesis in type a cells and synchronizing them with type alpha. From Saccharomyces cerevisiae (strain ATCC 204508 / S288c) (Baker's yeast).
    523..557     -  terminator     lambda t0 terminator: minimal transcription terminator from phage lambda (Scholtissek and Grosse, 1987)
    631..1287    -  CDS            cat: CAT_ECOLX - Experimental evidence at protein level: Swiss-Prot protein existence level 1. This enzyme is an effector of chloramphenicol resistance in bacteria. From Escherichia coli. This protein is used as a marker in many commonly used cloning vectors, such as pACYC184.
   1288..1385    -  promoter       cat promoter: promoter of the E. coli cat gene encoding chloramphenicol acetyltransferase
   1469..2057    +  rep_origin     ori: high-copy-number ColE1/pMB1/pBR322/pUC origin of replication
>Addgene plasmid #176716 | pYCTK012 | addgene full sequence | sequence record 351571 | Addgene NGS Result
ATAACCGTAGTCGGTCTCATATGAAATTTTCTACTATTTTATCTGCTGCTGCTTTAGCTGCTTCTGCTTT
TGCTGCTCCAATTGAACAACCAGAACAAGATTTGAATTCTACTACTATTCCAGCTGAAGCCATTATTTCT
TACTTGGATTTAGAAGGTGATAAAGATATTGCTGTTGTTCCATTTTCTAATGCTACTGATTCTGGTTTAT
TATTTGTTAATACTACAATTTTAGCTCAAGCTAATAAAGAAGCTGGTACTCCATTACAAAAAAGAGAAGC
AGACGCTGATGCCAATGCCTGGCACTGGTTGAGATTATCTTATGGCCAACCTATTTACAAAAGGGATGCT
AACGCAGATGCAGATGCTGACGCAGATGCATGGCATTGGCTAAGGTTAAGTTATGGTCAACCAATATACA
AGAGAGATGCAAATGCAGATGCTGATGCTGATGCTGATGCTTGGCATTGGTTAAGATTGTCATATGGTCA
ACCAATTTATTAAGGATCCTGAGACCAGACCAATAAAAAACGCCCGGCGGCAACCGAGCGTTCTGAACAA
ATCCAGATGGAGTTCTGAGGTCATTACTGGATCTATCAACAGGAGTCCAAGCGAGCTCGATATCAAATTA
CGCCCCGCCCTGCCACTCATCGCAGTACTGTTGTAATTCATTAAGCATTCTGCCGACATGGAAGCCATCA
CAAACGGCATGATGAACCTGAATCGCCAGCGGCATCAGCACCTTGTCGCCTTGCGTATAATATTTGCCCA
TGGTGAAAACGGGGGCGAAGAAGTTGTCCATATTGGCCACGTTTAAATCAAAACTGGTGAAACTCACCCA
GGGATTGGCTGAAACGAAAAACATATTCTCAATAAACCCTTTAGGGAAATAGGCCAGGTTTTCACCGTAA
CACGCCACATCTTGCGAATATATGTGTAGAAACTGCCGGAAATCGTCGTGGTATTCACTCCAGAGCGATG
AAAACGTTTCAGTTTGCTCATGGAAAACGGTGTAACAAGGGTGAACACTATCCCATATCACCAGCTCACC
GTCTTTCATTGCCATACGAAATTCCGGATGAGCATTCATCAGGCGGGCAAGAATGTGAATAAAGGCCGGA
TAAAACTTGTGCTTATTTTTCTTTACGGTCTTTAAAAAGGCCGTAATATCCAGCTGAACGGTCTGGTTAT
AGGTACATTGAGCAACTGACTGAAATGCCTCAAAATGTTCTTTACGATGCCATTGGGATATATCAACGGT
GGTATATCCAGTGATTTTTTTCTCCATTTTAGCTTCCTTAGCTCCTGAAAATCTCGATAACTCAAAAAAT
ACGCCCGGTAGTGATCTTATTTCATTATGGTGAAAGTTGGAACCTCTTACGTGCCCGATCAATCATGACC
AAAATCCCTTAACGTGAGTTTTCGTTCCACTGAGCGTCAGACCCCGTAGAAAAGATCAAAGGATCTTCTT
GAGATCCTTTTTTTCTGCGCGTAATCTGCTGCTTGCAAACAAAAAAACCACCGCTACCAGCGGTGGTTTG
TTTGCCGGATCAAGAGCTACCAACTCTTTTTCCGAAGGTAACTGGCTTCAGCAGAGCGCAGATACCAAAT
ACTGTTCTTCTAGTGTAGCCGTAGTTAGGCCACCACTTCAAGAACTCTGTAGCACCGCCTACATACCTCG
CTCTGCTAATCCTGTTACCAGTGGCTGCTGCCAGTGGCGATAAGTCGTGTCTTACCGGGTTGGACTCAAG
ACGATAGTTACCGGATAAGGCGCAGCGGTCGGGCTGAACGGGGGGTTCGTGCACACAGCCCAGCTTGGAG
CGAACGACCTACACCGAACTGAGATACCTACAGCGTGAGCTATGAGAAAGCGCCACGCTTCCCGAAGGGA
GAAAGGCGGACAGGTATCCGGTAAGCGGCAGGGTCGGAACAGGAGAGCGCACGAGGGAGCTTCCAGGGGG
AAACGCCTGGTATCTTTATAGTCCTGTCGGGTTTCGCCACCTCTGACTTGAGCGTCGATTTTTGTGATGC
TCGTCAGGGGGGCGGAGCCTATGGAAAAACGCCAGCAACGCGGCCTTTTTACGGTTCCTGGCCTTTTGCT
GGCCTTTTGCTCACATGTTCTTTCCTGCGTTATCCCCTGATTCTGTGG
