>Addgene plasmid #176716 | pYCTK012 | depositor partial sequence | sequence record 342481 | mfalpha1Kn
ATGAAATTTTCTACTATTTTATCTGCTGCTGCTTTAGCTGCTTCTGCTTTTGCTGCTCCAATTGAACAAC
CAGAACAAGATTTGAATTCTACTACTATTCCAGCTGAAGCCATTATTTCTTACTTGGATTTAGAAGGTGA
TAAAGATATTGCTGTTGTTCCATTTTCTAATGCTACTGATTCTGGTTTATTATTTGTTAATACTACAATT
TTAGCTCAAGCTAATAAAGAAGCTGGTACTCCATTACAAAAAAGAGAAGCAGACGCTGATGCCAATGCCT
GGCACTGGTTGAGATTATCTTATGGCCAACCTATTTACAAAAGGGATGCTAACGCAGATGCAGATGCTGA
CGCAGATGCATGGCATTGGCTAAGGTTAAGTTATGGTCAACCAATATACAAGAGAGATGCAAATGCAGAT
GCTGATGCTGATGCTGATGCTTGGCATTGGTTAAGATTGTCATATGGTCAACCAATTTATTAA
